Addgene plasmid #91535: pHH0103_PIK3R2-1/1
Purpose: Protein expression and purification of human SH3 domain construct PIK3R2-1/1
Depositing lab: Sachdev Sidhu. Depositing organization: University of Toronto. Publication: Comprehensive Analysis of the Human SH3 Domain Family Reveals a Wide Variety of Non-canonical Specificities. Teyra J, Huang H, Jain S, Guan X, Dong A, Liu Y, Tempel W, Min J, Tong Y, Kim PM, Bader GD, Sidhu SS. Structure. 2017 Oct 3;25(10):1598-1610.e3. doi: 10.1016/j.str.2017.07.017. Epub 2017 Sep 7. PubMed 28890361.
Backbone
  Vector backbone: pHH0103
  Vector type: Bacterial Expression
Growth in bacteria
  Bacterial resistance: Ampicillin, 100 μg/mL
  Growth temperature: 37°C
  Growth strain: DH5alpha
  Copy number: Low Copy
Gene/Insert
  Gene/Insert name: PIK3R2-1/1
  Species: H. sapiens (human)
  Insert size (bp): 266
  Entrez Gene: PIK3R2 (a.k.a. MPPH, MPPH1, P85B, p85, p85-BETA, p85beta)
  Cloning method: Restriction Enzyme; 5′ cloning site Sfi1 (unknown if destroyed); 3′ cloning site Not1 (unknown if destroyed)
Terms and licenses: Academic/Nonprofit Terms; Industry Terms: Not Available to Industry
How to cite: pHH0103_PIK3R2-1/1 was a gift from Sachdev Sidhu (Addgene plasmid # 91535 ; http://n2t.net/addgene:91535 ; RRID:Addgene_91535)
