[The description below was written by a language model from this plasmid's Addgene catalogue record.]
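Description:
pHH0103_PIK3R2-1/1 is a bacterial expression plasmid built on the pHH0103 backbone and intended for producing and purifying a human SH3 domain in E. coli. It carries ampicillin resistance for selection and is recorded as a low-copy plasmid. The record does not state the origin of replication, the promoter that drives expression, or any fusion partners or affinity tags supplied by the backbone, and no feature table is available to fill in these details.

The insert is a 266 bp fragment of human PIK3R2, the gene encoding the p85-beta regulatory subunit of phosphoinositide 3-kinase. The "1/1" suffix in the name appears to indicate that this is the first of one SH3 domain in the protein, consistent with p85-beta having a single SH3 domain, although the record does not explicitly define the naming scheme. The fragment was cloned by restriction digestion between an SfiI site at the 5′ end and a NotI site at the 3′ end, and it is not recorded whether either site survives in the final construct.

The plasmid belongs to a set of constructs covering the human SH3 domain family, made for a systematic study of the peptide-binding specificities of these domains. SH3 domains are small modules that typically recognise proline-rich motifs, and the purified PIK3R2 domain would be suited to binding, specificity-profiling or structural experiments. The record gives the purpose only as protein expression and purification.
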