>Addgene plasmid #91535 | pHH0103_PIK3R2-1/1 | depositor partial sequence | sequence record 176023 | insert sequence
GGTACCGAATTCGGATCCGCGCGCTGTTCAAAGTTCAGGCCCAGCATGATTACACCGCAACCGATACCGA
TGAACTGCAACTGAAAGCCGGTGATGTTGTTCTGGTTATTCCGTTTCAGAACCCGGAAGAACAAGATGAA
GGTTGGCTGATGGGTGTCAAAGAATCCGATTGGAACCAGCATAAAGAACTGGAAAAATGTCGTGGTGTCT
TTCCGGAAAACTTCACCGAACGTGTTCCAGCGGCCGCTAGCTAAGTCGACGAGCTC
