>Addgene plasmid #91535 | pHH0103_PIK3R2-1/1 | addgene partial sequence | sequence record 192594 | Addgene Partial NGS Result
GTACCCGTCAGCGTGGTGATTTTCCCGGTNACTTACGTCGAATACATTGGTGCGGCCGCATA
[142 nt withheld, positions 63-204]
C
[98 nt withheld, positions 206-303]
AGTTTGTACTGGTGACGAAACTCAGTGTCTAGCTAGAGTGGC
[149 nt withheld, positions 346-494]
T
[41 nt withheld, positions 496-536]
T
[62 nt withheld, positions 538-599]
A
[35 nt withheld, positions 601-635]
CCTCCCTCAATCGGTTGAATGTCGCCCTTTTGTCTTTGGCGCTGGTAAACCATATGAA
[86 nt withheld, positions 694-779]
T
[54 nt withheld, positions 781-834]
CTAGCGCCGCCCTATACCTTGTCTGCCTCCCCGCGTTGCGTCGCGGTGCATGGAGCCGGGCCACCTCGAC
CTGAATGGAAGCCGGCGGCACCTCGCTAACGGATTCACCACTCCAAGAATTGGAGCCAATCAATTCTTGC
GGAGAACTGTGAATGCGCAAACCAACCCTTGGCAGAACATATCCATCGCGTCCGCCATCTCCAGCAGCCG
CACGCGGCGCATCTCGGGCAGCGTTGGGTCCTGGCCACGGGTGCGCATGATCGTGCTCCTGTCGTTGAGG
ACCCGGCTAGGCTGGCGGGGTTGCCTTACTGGTTAGCAGAATGAATCACCGATACGCGAGCGAACGTGAA
GCGACTGCTGCTGCAAAACGTCTGCGACCTGAGCAACAACATGAATGGTCTTCGGTTTCCGTGTTTCGTA
AAGTCTGGAAACGCGGAAGTCAGCGCCCTGCACCATTATGTTCCGGATCTGCATCGCAGGATGCTGCTGG
CTACCCTGTGGAACACCTACATCTGTATTAACGAAGCGCTGGCATTGACCCTGAGTGATTTTTCTCTGGT
CCCGCCGCATCCATACCGCCAGTTGTTTACCCTCACAACGTTCCAGTAACCGGGCATGTTCATCATCAGT
AACCCGTATCGTGAGCATCCTCTCTCGTTTCATCGGTATCATTACCCCCATGAACAGAAATCCCCCTTAC
ACGGAGGCATCAGTGACCAAACAGGAAAAAACCGCCCTTAACATGGCCCGCTTTATCAGAAGCCAGACAT
TAACGCTTCTGGAGAAACTCAACGAGCTGGACGCGGATGAACAGGCAGACATCTGTGAATCGCTTCACGA
CCACGCTGATGAGCTTTACCGCAGGATCCGCGAAATTGTAAGCGTTAATATTTTGTTAAAATTCGCGTTA
AATTTTTGTTAAATCAGCTCATTTTTTAACCAATAGGCCGAAATCGGCAAAATCCCTTATAAATCAAAAG
AATAGACCGAGATAGGGT
[37 nt withheld, positions 1833-1869]
AAAGAACGTGGACTCCAACGTCAAAGG
[49 nt withheld, positions 1897-1945]
T
[91 nt withheld, positions 1947-2037]
G
[124 nt withheld, positions 2039-2162]
CGCGGATCCTGCCTCGCGCGTTTCGGTGATGACGGTGAAAACCTCTGACACATGCAGCTCCCGGAGACGG
TCACAGCTTGTCTGTAAGCGGATGCCGGGAGCAGACAAGCCCGTCAGGGCGCGTCAGCGGGTGTTGGCGG
GTGTCGGGGCGCAGCCATGACCCAGTCACGTAGCGATAGCGGAGTGTATACTGGCTTAACTATGCGGCAT
CAGAGCAGATTGTACTGAGAGTGCACCATATGCGGTGTGAAATACCGCACAGATGCGTAAGGAGAAAATA
CCGCATCAGGCGCTCTTCCGCTTCCTCGCTCACTGACTCGCTGCGCTCGGTCGTTCGGCTGCGGCGAGCG
GTATCAGCTCACTCAAAGGCGGTAATACGGTTATCCACAGAATCAGGGGATAACGCAGGAAAGAACATGT
GAGCAAAAGGCCAGCAAAAGGCCAGGAACCGTAAAAAGGCCGCGTTGCTGGCGTTTTTCCATAGGCTCCG
CCCCCCTGACGAGCATCACAAAAATCGACGCTCAAGTCAGAGGTGGCGAAACCCGACAGGACTATAAAGA
TACCAGGGTTTCCCCCTGGAAGCTCCCTCGTGCGCTCTCCTGTTCCGACCCTGCCGCTTACCGGATACCT
GTCCGCCTTTCTCCCTTCGGGAAGCGTGGCGCTTTCTCATAGCTCACGCTGTAGGTATCTCAGTTCGGTG
TAGGTCGTTCGCTCCAAGCTGGGCTGTGTGCACGAACCCCCCGTTCAGCCCGACCGCTGCGCCTTATCCG
GTAACTATCGTCTTGAGTCCAACCCGGTAAGACACGACTTATCGCCACTGGCAGCAGCCACTGGTAACAG
GATTAGCAGAGCGAGGTATGTAGGCGGTGCTACAGAGTTCTTGAAGTGGTGGCCTAACTACGGCTACACT
AGAAGGACAGTATTTGGTATCTGCGCTCTGCTGAAGCCAGTTACCTTCGGAAAAAGAGTTGGTAGCTCTT
GATCCGGCAAACAAACCACCGCTGGTAGCGGTGGTTTTTTTGTTTGCAAGCAGCAGATTACGCGCAGAAA
AAAAGGATCTCAAGAAGATCCTTTGATCTTTTCTACGGGGTCTGACGCTCAGTGGAACGAAAACTCACGT
TAAGGGATTTTGGTCATGAGATTATCAAAAAGGATCTTCACCTAGATCCTTTTAAATTAAAAATGAAGTT
TTAAATCAATCTAAAGTATATATGAGTAAACTTGGTCTGACAGTTACCAATGCTTAATCAGTGAGGCACC
TATCTCAGCGATCTGTCTATTTCGTTCATCCATAGTTGCCTGACTCCCCGTCGTGTAGATAACTACGATA
CGGGAGGGCTTACCATCTGGCCCCAGTGCTGCAATGATACCGCGAGACCCACGCTCACCGGCTCCAGATT
TATCAGCAATAAACCAGCCAGCCGGAAGGGCCGAGCGCAGAAGTGGTCCTGCAACTTTATCCGCCTCCAT
CCAGTCTATTAATTGTTGCCGGGAAGCTAGAGTAAGTAGTTCGCCAGTTAATAGTTTGCGCAACGTTGTT
GCCATTGCTGCAGGCATCGTGGTGTCACGCTCGTCGTTTGGTATGGCTTCATTCAGCTCCGGTTCCCAAC
GATCAAGGCGAGTTACATGATCCCCCATGTTGTGCAAAAAAGCGGTTAGCTCCTTCGGTCCTCCGATCGT
TGTCAGAAGTAAGTTGGCCGCAGTGTTATCACTCATGGTTATGGCAGCACTGCATAATTCTCTTACTGTC
ATGCCATCCGTAAGATGCTTTTCTGTGACTGGTGAGTACTCAACCAAGTCATTCTGAGAATAGTGTATGC
GGCGACCGAGTTGCTCTTGCCCGGCGTCAACACGGGATAATACCGCGCCACATAGCAGAACTTTAAAAGT
GCTCATCATTGGAAAACGTTCTTCGGGGCGAAAACTCTCAAGGATCTTACCGCTGTTGAGATCCAGTTCG
ATGTAACCCACTCGTGCACCCAACTGATCTTCAGCATCTTTTACTTTCACCAGCGTTTCTGGGTGAGCAA
AAACAGGAAGGCAAAATGCCGCAAAAAAGGGAATAAGGGCGACACGGAAATGTTGAATACTCATACTCTT
CCTTTTTCAATATTATTGAAGCATTTATCAGGGTTATTGTCTCATGAGCGGATACATATTTGAATGTATT
TAGAAAAATAAACAAATAGGGGTTCCGCGCACATTTCCCCGAAAAGTGCCACCTGACGTCTAAGAAACCA
TTATTATCATGACATTAACCTATAAAAATAGGCGTATCACGAGGCCCTTTCGTCTTCAAGAATTCCCGAC
ACCATCGAATGGTGCAAAACCTTTCGCGGTATGGCATGATAGCGCCCGGAAGAGAGTCAATTCAGGGTGG
TGAATGTGAAACCAGTAACGTTATACGATGTCGCAGAGTATGCCGGTGTCTCTTATCAGACCGTTTCCCG
CGTGGTGAACCAGGCCAGCCACGTTTCTGCGAAAACGCGGGAAAAAGTGGAAGCGGCGATGGCGGAGCTG
AATTACATTCCCAACCGCGTGGCACAACAACTGGCGGGCAAACAGTCGTTGCTGATTGGCGTTGCCACCT
CCAGTCTGGCCCTGCACGCGCCGTCGCAAATTGTCGCGGCGATTAAATCTCGCGCCGATCAACTGGGTGC
CAGCGTGGTGGTGTCGATGGTAGAACGAAGCGGCGTCGAAGCCTGTAAAGCGGCGGTGCACAATCTTCTC
GCGCAACGCGTCAGTGGGCTGATCATTAACTATCCGCTGGATGACCAGGATGCCATTGCTGTGGAAGCTG
CCTGCACTAATGTTCCGGCGTTATTTCTTGATGTCTCTGACCAGACACCCATCAACAGTATTATTTTCTC
CCATGAAGACGGTACGCGACTGGGCGTGGAGCATCTGGTCGCATTGGGTCACCAGCAAATCGCGCTGTTA
GCGGGCCCATTAAGTTCTGTCTCGGCGCGTCTGCGTCTGGCTGGCTGGCATAAATATCTCACTCGCAATC
AAATTCAGCCGATAGCGGAACGGGAAGGCGACTGGAGTGCCATGTCCGGTTTTCAACAAACCATGCAAAT
GCTGAATGAGGGCATCGTTCCCACTGCGATGCTGGTTGCCAACGATCAGATGGCGCTGGGCGCAATGCGC
GCCATTACCGAGTCCGGGCTGCGCGTTGGTGCGGATATCTCGGTAGTGGGATACGACGATACCGAAGACA
GCTCATGTTATATCCCGCCGTTAACCACCATCAAACAGGATTTTCGCCTGCTGGGGCAAACCAGCGTGGA
CCGCTTGCTGCAACTCTCTCAGGGCCAGGCGGTGAAGGGCAATCAGCTGTTGCCCGTCTCACTGGTGAAA
AGAAAAACCACCCTGGCGCCCAATACGCAAACCGCCTCTCCCCGCGCGTTGGCCGATTCATTAATGCAGC
TGGCACGACAGGTTTCCCGACTGGAAAGCGGGCAGTGAGCGCAACGCAATTAATGTAAGTTAGCTCACTC
ATTAGGCACAATTCTCATGTTTGACAGCTTATCATCGACTGCACGGTGCACCAATGCTTCTGGCGTCAGG
CAGCCATCGGAAGCTGTGGTATGGCTGTGCAGGTCGTAAATCACTGCATAATTCGTGTCGCTCAAGGCGC
ACTCCCGTTCTGGATAATGTTTTTTGCGCCGACATCATAACGGTTCTGGCAAATATTCTGAAATGAGCTG
TTGACAATTAATCATCGGCTCGTATAATGTGTGGAATTGTGAGCGGATAACAATTTCACACAGGAAACAG
CCAGTCCGTTTAGGTGTTTTCACGAGCACTTCACCAACAAGGACCATAGATTATGAAAATCGAAGAACAC
CATCACCATCACCATTCCAGCGGTAAGCTTATGTCCCCTATACTAGGTTATTGGAAAATTAAGGGCCTTG
TGCAACCCACTCGACTTCTTTTGGAATATCTTGAAGAAAAATATGAAGAGCATTTGTATGAGCGCGATGA
AGGTGATAAATGGCGAAACAAAAAGTTTGAATTGGGTTTGGAGTTTCCCAATCTTCCTTATTATATTGAT
GGTGATGTTAAATTAACACAGTCTATGGCCATCATACGTTATATAGCTGACAAGCACAACATGTTGGGTG
GTTGTCCAAAAGAGCGTGCAGAGATTTCAATGCTTGAAGGAGCGGTTTTGGATATTAGATACGGTGTTTC
GAGAATTGCATATAGTAAAGACTTTGAAACTCTCAAAGTTGATTTTCTTAGCAAGCTACCTGAAATGCTG
AAAATGTTCGAAGATCGTTTATGTCATAAAACATATTTAAATGGTGATCATGTAACCCATCCTGACTTCA
TGTTGTATGACGCTCTTGATGTTGTTTTATACATGGACCCAATGTGCCTGGATGCGTTCCCAAAATTAGT
TTGTTTTAAAAAACGTATTGAAGCTATCCCACAAATTGATAAGTACTTGAAATCCAGCAAGTATATAGCA
TGGCCTTTGCAGGGCTGGCAAGCCACGTTTGGTGGTGGCGACCATCCTCCAAAATCGGATCTGGAAGTTC
TGTTCCAGGGGCCCCTGTCCAGCGGTCTGGTTCCGCGTGGTTCCGGTACCGCGGCCCAGCCGGCCTATCA
GTATCGTGCCCTGTATCCATTTCGTCGTGAACGTCCGGAAGATTTAGAACTGCTGCCGGGTGATGTTTTA
GTTGTTTCTCGTGCAGCACTGCAAGCATTAGGTGTTGCAGAAGGTGGTGAACGTTGTCCACAATCCGTTG
GTTGGATGCCAGGTCTGAATGAAC
